Addgene plasmid #58757: MAC04E-A09
Purpose: bacterial expression of PDB 4O2Z
Depositing lab: Cheryl Arrowsmith. Depositing organization: University of Toronto.
Backbone
  Vector backbone: pET28-MHL
  Backbone manufacturer: SGC
  Backbone size w/o insert (bp): 7325
  Vector type: Bacterial Expression
Growth in bacteria
  Bacterial resistance: Ampicillin, 100 μg/mL
  Growth temperature: 37°C
  Growth strain: DH5alpha
  Copy number: High Copy
Gene/Insert
  Gene/Insert name: PDB:4O2Z (alt names: LdBPK_100540.1:MAC04E-A09:C228339; PP-MAPK3)
  Mutation: Bacterial expression for structure determination; may not be full ORF, see comments
  Promoter: T7
  Tag / fusion protein: His (N terminal on insert)
  Cloning method: Unknown
  Sequencing primers: 5′ T7; 3′ T7term
Terms and licenses: Academic/Nonprofit Terms; Industry Terms: Not Available to Industry
How to cite: MAC04E-A09 was a gift from Cheryl Arrowsmith (Addgene plasmid # 58757 ; http://n2t.net/addgene:58757 ; RRID:Addgene_58757)
