[The description below was written by a language model from this plasmid's Addgene catalogue record.]
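Description:
MAC04E-A09 is a bacterial expression plasmid built on the pET28-MHL backbone, a structural-genomics derivative of the pET family listed at 7325 bp without insert. It is recorded as a high-copy plasmid selected with ampicillin. The record does not include a feature table, so the origin of replication and other backbone elements are not explicitly documented here.

The insert encodes the protein whose crystal structure is deposited as PDB entry 4O2Z, with alternative names LdBPK_100540.1 and PP-MAPK3. The latter name suggests a MAP kinase 3-type protein, but the record does not state the source organism. Expression is driven by the T7 promoter, which requires a host strain supplying T7 RNA polymerase, and the listed T7 terminator sequencing primer is consistent with a standard pET expression cassette. The protein carries an N-terminal His tag, allowing purification by immobilised metal affinity chromatography.

The construct was designed to produce recombinant protein for structure determination. The record cautions that the insert may not be the full open reading frame, as is common for crystallography constructs, where truncated domain boundaries are chosen to improve solubility and crystallisation. The exact residue boundaries, any protease cleavage site between the tag and the protein, and the cloning method are not stated. Typical uses would be overexpression and purification of this protein for structural, biochemical or ligand-binding studies.
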