>Addgene plasmid #58757 | MAC04E-A09 | depositor partial sequence | sequence record 90906 | insert
AACCAGGAGCTGAGCGTGCCCAAGATTGTGGGGGACTTCAAGGTGTACAATGTGAGCGGCTCCCCATTCG
AGGTTCCGTCCAAGTACACGCTGCTCAAGATCCTCGGCATGGGAGCCTACGGTATCGCGTGCAGCTGCTT
GGATGGCGACACTGGCGAGAAGGTGTCCATTAAGAAGTGTCGCGACGTGTTCCGCGATGTGGAGGATGGC
AAACGAGTGCTGCGCGAGATCGATATGATGCGCTTCTTCCACCACGAAAACCTGCTCAATGTGGTGAACA
TTTTGCCTCCGCTGAAGCGCGAGTACCACAGCTTCGAAGACGTGTACGTCGTCACCCCGCTCATGGACGT
AGACATGAATGTCGTACTGCGCTCTCGTCAGGTGCTCGAGGAGTCGCACATGCAGTACTTTGTCTACCAG
ATTCTGCGTGGCCTCAAGTACCTACACAGCGCGAACGTCGCCCACCGCGACTTGAAGCCAGCCAACCTCG
TCACAAACATCTCTTGTGAGCTCAAGATTATAGACTTCGGGCTGAGCCGCAGCGTCGATGTGCCGTACTC
GGAGCTCACGGATTACGTCATCACGCGCTGGTACCGGCCACCGGAGCTGCTTCTGGAGAACACGAACTAT
TCCACCGCAGTGGACATATGGTCTGTCGGGTGCATTTTTGCAGAGATGTACAACCGCAAGCCCGTTTTCC
CAGGTCGCAATACGATGGACCAGCTGCGCATGATCGCGCAGCACATTGGCAAGCCGCCAGCCAGCATCGT
CGAGCACCGCGAGGCGCTGGAGAAGCTGAATGAACTGCCGGACGGGTCACTCAACATTCCCAAACTCGTC
CCCGGGCTGGCCGGCAACACGGAGGGCATAGACTTTCTCTCCAAGATGTGGACGCTAGACCCGAGCAAGC
GTCCGACCGCGGCTGACATGCTCGCGCACCCATACCTGGCCCACCTGCACGACGAGGAAGATGAGCCGAC
CTGCCCCTGCCCCTTCCTGTGGGCACATGAGAGCACCCCGATGGGCGTCTCGGAGCTTCGTCGCGCCTTC
TGGGCTGACATTGTTGACTACAATCCG
