>Addgene plasmid #58757 | MAC04E-A09 | addgene partial sequence | sequence record 95687 | T7term 5'-GCTAGTTATTGCTCAGCGG-3'
GGCTTTGTTAGCAGCCGGATCCTCGAGTGCGGCCGCAAGCTTCGTCATCACGGATTGTAGTCAACAATGT
CAGCCCAGAAGGCGCGACGAAGCTCCGAGACGCCCATCGGGGTGCTCTCATGTGCCCACAGGAAGGGGCA
GGGGCAGGTCGGCTCATCTTCCTCGTCGTGCAGGTGGGCCAGGTATGGGTGCGCGAGCATGTCAGCCGCG
GTCGGACGCTTGCTCGGGTCTAGCGTCCACATCTTGGAGAGAAAGTCTATGCCCTCCGTGTTGCCGGCCA
GCCCGGGGACGAGTTTGGGAATGTTGAGTGACCCGTCCGGCAGTTCATTCAGCTTCTCCAGCGCCTCGCG
GTGCTCGACGATGCTGGCTGGCGGCTTGCCAATGTGCTGCGCGATCATGCGCAGCTGGTCCATCGTATTG
CGACCTGGGAAAACGGGCTTGCGGTTGTACATCTCTGCAAAAATGCACCCGACAGACCATATGTCCACTG
CGGTGGAATAGTTCGTGTTCTCCAGAAGCAGCTCCGGTGGCCGGTACCAGCGCGTGATGACGTAATCCGT
GAGCTCCGAGTACGGCACATCGACGCTGCGGCTCAGCCCGAAGTCTATAATCTTGAGCTCACAAGAGATG
TTTGTGACGAGGTTGGCTGGCTTCAAGTCGCGGTGGGCGACGTTCGCGCTGTGTAGGTACTTGAGGCCAC
GCAGAATCTGGTAGACAAAGTACTGCATGTGCGACTCCTCGAGCACCTGACGAGAGCGCAGTACGACATT
CATGTCTACGTCCATGAGCGGGGTGACGACGTACACGTCTTCGAAGCTGTGGTACTCGCGCTTCAGCGGA
GGCAAAATGTTCACCACA
