>Addgene plasmid #58757 | MAC04E-A09 | addgene partial sequence | sequence record 96822 | pBRrevBam 5'-GGTGATGTCGGCGATATAGG-3'
CCGGCCACGATGCGTCCGGCGTAGAGGATCGAGATCTCGATCCCGCGAAATTAATACGACTCACTATAGG
GGAATTGTGAGCGGATAACAATTCCCCTCTAGAAATAATTTTGTTTAACTTTAAGAAGGAGATATACCAT
GCATCATCATCATCATCACAGCAGCGGCAGAGAAAACTTGTATTTCCAGGGCAACCAGGAGCTGAGCGTG
CCCAAGATTGTGGGGGACTTCAAGGTGTACAATGTGAGCGGCTCCCCATTCGAGGTTCCGTCCAAGTACA
CGCTGCTCAAGATCCTCGGCATGGGAGCCTACGGTATCGCGTGCAGCTGCTTGGATGGCGACACTGGCGA
GAAGGTGTCCATTAAGAAGTGTCGCGACGTGTTCCGCGATGTGGAGGATGGCAAACGAGTGCTGCGCGAG
ATCGATATGATGCGCTTCTTCCACCACGAAAACCTGCTCAATGTGGTGAACATTTTGCCTCCGCTGAAGC
GCGAGTACCACAGCTTCGAAGACGTGTACGTCGTCACCCCGCTCATGGACGTAGACATGAATGTCGTACT
GCGCTCTCGTCAGGTGCTCGAGGAGTCGCACATGCAGTACTTTGTCTACCAGATTCTGCGTGGCCTCAAG
TACCTACACAGCGCGAACGTCGCCCACCGCGACTTGAAGCCAGCCAACCTCGTCACAAACATCTCTTGTG
AGCTCAAGATTATAGACTTCGGGCTGAGCCGCAGCGTCGATGTGCCGTACTCGGAGCTCACGGATTACGT
CATCACGCGCTGGTACCGGCCACCGGAGCTGCTTCTGGAG
